>Addgene plasmid #149071 | pGBW-m4046217 | depositor full sequence | sequence record 291524 | Full Sequence
GCGGCCGCCCCACACACCATAGCTTCAAAATGTTTCTACTCCTTTTTTACTCTTCCAGATTTTCTCGGAC
TCCGCGCATCGCCGTACCACTTCAAAACACCCAAGCACAGCATACTAAATTTCCCCTCTTTCTTCCTCTA
GGGTGTCGTTAATTACCCGTACTAAAGGTTTGGAAAAGAAAAAAGAGACCGCCTCGTTTCTTTTTCTTCG
TCGAAAAAGGCAATAAAAATTTTTATCACGTTTCTTTTTCTTGAAAATTTTTTTTTTTGATTTTTTTCTC
TTTCGATGACCTCCCATTGATATTTAAGTTAATAAACGGTCTTCAATTTCTCAAGTTTCAGTTTCATTTT
TCTTGTTCTATTACAACTTTTTTTACTTCTTGCTCATTAGAAAGAAAGCATAGCAATCTAATCTAAGTTT
TAATTACAAAATGTCTGATAATGGCCCACAGAACCAACGTAACGCACCTAGAATCACCTTCGGTGGTCCA
TCCGACAGCACTGGTTCAAATCAAAACGGAGAGAGATCGGGTGCCCGGAGTAAGCAAAGGCGCCCCCAAG
GTCTACCGAATAACACAGCTTCTTGGTTTACTGCTCTTACGCAACACGGTAAAGAAGACTTGAAGTTCCC
AAGAGGTCAAGGGGTTCCAATTAACACCAACTCCTCTCCAGATGATCAAATAGGTTACTATAGAAGAGCT
ACTAGACGTATTAGGGGTGGGGACGGCAAAATGAAGGATTTATCTCCTAGATGGTACTTTTATTACTTGG
GTACCGGTCCAGAAGCTGGATTGCCTTACGGTGCCAATAAGGACGGTATCATTTGGGTAGCAACTGAAGG
TGCTTTAAATACCCCAAAGGACCATATCGGTACTAGAAACCCTGCTAATAACGCTGCCATTGTCTTGCAA
TTACCACAGGGGACAACGTTGCCAAAGGGTTTCTACGCCGAAGGATCCAGAGGTGGCTCGCAAGCTTCTA
GTAGATCATCCTCTCGCAGCAGAAACTCATCTCGTAACTCCACACCAGGTAGTTCGAGAGGTACCTCTCC
AGCGAGAATGGCTGGTAACGGTGGTGATGCAGCTCTGGCGTTGCTGCTACTCGACAGATTGAATCAATTG
GAATCCAAAATGTCTGGTAAGGGTCAACAACAACAGGGTCAGACTGTGACTAAGAAGTCTGCTGCTGAAG
CTTCCAAAAAGCCCCGTCAAAAGAGAACCGCCACCAAGGCCTATAATGTCACTCAAGCTTTCGGAAGAAG
AGGTCCAGAGCAAACGCAAGGTAACTTTGGAGATCAAGAATTGATCCGGCAGGGTACCGATTATAAACAC
TGGCCCCAAATTGCTCAATTCGCGCCAAGCGCCTCAGCTTTTTTCGGCATGTCAAGAATAGGTATGGAAG
TTACTCCATCTGGGACTTGGTTAACTTACACTGGTGCAATCAAGTTGGACGATAAAGACCCAAATTTTAA
AGACCAAGTTATTCTACTCAACAAGCATATAGATGCTTACAAAACCTTCCCGCCTACAGAACCCAAGAAA
GATAAAAAGAAGAAGGCTGACGAGACACAAGCATTGCCTCAGCGTCAAAAGAAACAACAAACTGTCACCT
TGTTACCAGCAGCTGATCTTGATGATTTCTCTAAGCAATTGCAACAATCCATGTCGTCCGCCGACTCTAC
TCAAGCGCTCGTGCCGAGAGGTTCTCACCATCATCACCATCATTAAACAGGCCCCTTTTCCTTTGTCGAT
ATCATGTAATTAGTTATGTCACGCTTACATTCACGCCCTCCTCCCACATCCGCTCTAACCGAAAAGGAAG
GAGTTAGACAACCTGAAGTCTAGGTCCCTATTTATTTTTTTTAATAGTTATGTTAGTATTAAGAACGTTA
TTTATATTTCAAATTTTTCTTTTTTTTCTGTACAAAGCGGCCGCCGAACCACTAGTGCACTGCAGTACAC
GGTTTCCTTGAAATTTTTTTGATTCGGTAATCTCCGAACAGAAGGAAGAACGAAGGAAGGAGCACAGACT
TAGATTGGTATATATACGCATATGTAGTGTTGAAGAAACATGAAATTGCCCAGTATTCTTAACCCAACTG
CACAGAACAAAAACGTGCAGGAAACGAAGATAAATCATGTCGAAAGCTACATATAAGGAACGTGCTGCTA
CTCATCCTAGTCCTGTTGCTGCCAAGCTATTTAATATCATGCACGAAAAGCAAACAAACTTGTGTGCTTC
ATTGGATGTTCGTACCACCAAGGAATTACTGGAGTTAGTTGAAGCATTAGGTCCCAAAATTTGTTTACTA
AAAACACATGTGGATATCTTGACTGATTTTTCCATGGAGGGCACAGTTAAGCCGCTAAAGGCATTATCCG
CCAAGTACAATTTTTTACTCTTCGAGGACAGAAAATTTGCTGACATTGGTAATACAGTCAAATTGCAGTA
CTCTGCGGGTGTATACAGAATAGCAGAATGGGCAGACATTACGAATGCACACGGTGTGGTGGGCCCAGGT
ATTGTTAGCGGTTTGAAGCAGGCGGCAGAAGAAGTAACAAAGGAACCTAGAGGCCTTTTGATGTTAGCAG
AATTGTCATGCAAGGGCTCCCTATCTACTGGAGAATATACTAAGGGTACTGTTGACATTGCGAAGAGCGA
CAAAGATTTTGTTATCGGCTTTATTGCTCAAAGAGACATGGGTGGAAGAGATGAAGGTTACGATTGGTTG
ATTATGACACCCGGTGTGGGTTTAGATGACAAGGGAGATGCATTGGGTCAACAGTATAGAACCGTGGATG
ATGTGGTTTCTACAGGATCTGACATTATTATTGTTGGAAGAGGACTATTTGCAAAGGGAAGGGATGCTAA
GGTAGAGGGTGAACGTTACAGAAAAGCAGGCTGGGAAGCATATTTGAGAAGATGCGGCCAGCAAAACTAA
AAAACTGTATTATAAGTAAATGCATGTATACTAAACTCACAAATTAGAGCTTCAATTTAATTATATCAGT
TATTACCCGAGTAACGAAGCATCTGTGCTTCATTTTGTAGAACAAAAATGCAACGCGAGAGCGCTAATTT
TTCAAACAAAGAATCTGAGCTGCATTTTTACAGAACAGAAATGCAACGCGAAAGCGCTATTTTACCAACG
AAGAATCTGTGCTTCATTTTTGTAAAACAAAAATGCAACGCGAGAGCGCTAATTTTTCAAACAAAGAATC
TGAGCTGCATTTTTACAGAACAGAAATGCAACGCGAGAGCGCTATTTTACCAACAAAGAATCTATACTTC
TTTTTTGTTCTACAAAAATGCATCCCGAGAGCGCTATTTTTCTAACAAAGCATCTTAGATTACTTTTTTT
CTCCTTTGTGCGCTCTATAATGCAGTCTCTTGATAACTTTTTGCACTGTAGGTCCGTTAAGGTTAGAAGA
AGGCTACTTTGGTGTCTATTTTCTCTTCCATAAAAAAAGCCTGACTCCACTTCCCGCGTTTACTGATTAC
TAGCGAAGCTGCGGGTGCATTTTTTCAAGATAAAGGCATCCCCGATTATATTCTATACCGATGTGGATTG
CGCATACTTTGTGAACAGAAAGTGATAGCGTTGATGATTCTTCATTGGTCAGAAAATTATGAACGGTTTC
TTCTATTTTGTCTCTATATACTACGTATAGGAAATGTTTACATTTTCGTATTGTTTTCGATTCACTCTAT
GAATAGTTCTTACTACAATTTTTTTGTCTAAAGAGTAATACTAGAGATAAACATAAAAAATGTAGAGGTC
GAGTTTAGATGCAAGTTCAAGGAGCGAAAGGTGGATGGGTAGGTTATATAGGGATATAGCACAGAGATAT
ATAGCAAAGAGATACTTTTGAGCAATGTTTGTGGAAGCGGTATTCGCAATATTTTAGTAGCTCGTTACAG
TCCGGTGCGTTTTTGGTTTTTTGAAAGTGCGTCATCAGAGCGCTTTTGGTTTTCAAAAGCGCTCTGAAGT
TCCTATACTTTCTAGCTAGAGAATAGGAACTTCCCGAGCGGCCGCGTGTTACAAGCTTGACTCCAGCGTA
ACTGGACTGCAATCAACTCACTGGCTCACCTTCACGGGTGGGCCTTTCTTCGGTAGAAAATCAAAGGATC
TTCTTGAGATCCTTTTTTTCTGCGCGTAATCTGCTGCTTGCAAACAAAAAAACCACCGCTACCAGCGGTG
GTTTGTTTGCCGGATCAAGAGCTACCAACTCTTTTTCCGAGGTAACTGGCTTCAGCAGAGCGCAGATACC
AAATACTGTTCTTCTAGTGTAGCCGTAGTTAGGCCACCACTTCAAGAACTCTGTAGCACCGCCTACATAC
CTCGCTCTGCTAATCCTGTTACCAGTGGCTGCTGCCAGTGGCGATAAGTCGTGTCTTACCGGGTTGGACT
CAAGACGATAGTTACCGGATAAGGCGCAGCGGTCGGGCTGAACGGGGGGTTCGTGCACACAGCCCAGCTT
GGAGCGAACGACCTACACCGAACTGAGATACCTACAGCGTGAGCTATGAGAAAGCGCCACGCTTCCCGAA
GGGAGAAAGGCGGACAGGTATCCGGTAAGCGGCAGGGTCGGAACAGGAGAGCGCACGAGGGAGCTTCCAG
GGGTAAACGCCTGGTATCTTTATAGTCCTGTCGGGTTTCGCCACCTCTGACTTGAGCATCGATTTTTGTG
ATGCTCGTCAGGGGGGCGGAGCCTATGGAAAAACGCCAGCAACGCAGAAAGGCCCACCCGAAGGTGAGCC
AGGTGATTACATTTGGGCCCTCATCAGAGGTTTTCACCGTCATCACCGAAACGCGCGAGGCAGCTGCGGT
AAAGCTCATCAGCGTGGTCGTGAAGCGATTCACAGATGTCTGCCTGTTCATCCGCGTCCAGCTCGTTGAG
TTTCTCCAGAAGCGTTAATGTCTGGCTTCTGATAAAGCGGGCCATGTTAAGGGCGGTTTTTTCCTGTTTG
GTCACTTACCAATGCTTAATCAGTGAGGCACCTATCTCAGCGATCTGTCTATTTCGTTCATCCATAGTTG
CCTGACTCCCCGTCGTGTAGATAACTACGATGCGGGAGGGCTTACCATCTGGCCCCAGTGCTGCAATGAT
ACCGCGAGACCCACGCTCACCGGCTCCAGATTTATCAGCAATAAACCAGCCAGCCGGGAGGGCCGAGCGC
AGAAGTGATCCTGCAACTTTATCCGCCTCCATCCAGTCTATTAATTGTTGCCGGGAAGCTAGAGTAAGTA
GTTCGCCAGTTAATAGTTTGCGCAACGTTGTTGCCATTGCTACAGGCATCGTGGTGTCACGCTCGTCGTT
TGGTATGGCTTCATTCAGCTCCGGTTCCCAACGATCAAGGCGAGTTACATGATCCCCCATGTTGTGCAAA
AAAGCGGTTAGCTCCTTCGGTCCTCCGATCGTTGCCAGAAGTAAGTTGGCCGCAGTGTTATCACTCATGG
TTATGGCAGCACTGCATAATTCTCTTACTGTCATGCCATCCGTGAGATGCTTTTCTGTGACTGGTGAGTA
CTCAACCAAGTCATTCTGAGAATAGTGTATGCGGCGACCGAGTTGCTCTTGCCCGGCGTCAATACGGGAT
AATACCGCGCCACATAGCAGAACTTTAAAAGTGCTCATCATTGGAAAACGTTCTTCGGGGCGTAAACTCT
CAAGGATCTTACCGCTGTTGAGATCCAGTTCGATGTAACCCACTCGTGCACCCAACTGATCTTCAGCATC
TTTTACTTTCACCAGCGTTTCTGGGTGAGCAAAAACAGGAAGGCAAAATGCCGCAAAAAAGGGAATAAGG
GCGACACGGAAATGTTGAATACTCATTTTAGCTTCCTTAGCTCCTGAAAATCTCGATAACTCAAAAAATA
CGCCCGGTAGTGATCTTATTTCATTATGGTGAAAGTTGGAACCTCTTACGTGCCGATCAAGTCAAAAGCC
TCCGGTCGGAGGCTTTTGACTTTCTGCTATGGAGGTCAGGTATGATTTAAATGGTCAGTTAGA
Features (pLannotate 1.2.2; 13 found; start..end, strand, type, name):
     10..417     +  promoter       TEF1 promoter: S. cerevisiae TEF1; promoter for EF-1α
    431..1687    +  CDS            N: NCAP_SARS2 - Experimental evidence at protein level: Swiss-Prot protein existence level 1. Packages the positive strand viral genome RNA into a helical ribonucleocapsid (RNP) and plays a fundamental role during virion assembly through its interactions with the viral genome and membrane protein M. Plays an important role in enhancing the efficiency of subgenomic viral RNA transcription as well as viral replication (By similarity). May modulate transforming growth factor-beta signaling by binding host smad3 (By similarity). From Severe acute respiratory syndrome coronavirus 2 (2019-nCoV) (SARS-C
   1752..1924    +  terminator     CYC1 terminator (fragment): S. cerevisiae CYC1; transcription terminator for CYC1
   1960..2136    +  promoter       URA3 promoter (fragment): S. cerevisiae URA3
   2137..2940    +  CDS            URA3: orotidine-5'-phosphate decarboxylase, required for uracil biosynthesis; S. cerevisiae URA3; yeast auxotrophic marker, counterselectable with 5-fluoroorotic acid (5-FOA)
   3023..4005    -  rep_origin     2μ ori: yeast 2μ plasmid origin of replication
   4083..4112    +  terminator     T3Te terminator: phage T3 early transcription terminator
   4134..4721    +  rep_origin     ori: high-copy-number ColE1/pMB1/pBR322/pUC origin of replication
   4733..4760    -  terminator     T7Te terminator: phage T7 early transcription terminator
   4784..4975    -  CDS            rop: Rop protein, which maintains plasmids at low copy number; rop
   4976..5836    -  CDS            AmpR: β-lactamase; bla; confers resistance to ampicillin, carbenicillin, and related antibiotics
   5837..5939    -  promoter       cat promoter: promoter of the E. coli cat gene encoding chloramphenicol acetyltransferase
   5940..5971    -  terminator     tonB terminator: bidirectional E. coli tonB-P14 transcription terminator
