>Addgene plasmid #149071 | pGBW-m4046217 | addgene full sequence | sequence record 298064 | Ginkgo NGS Result
GCGGCCGCCCCACACACCATAGCTTCAAAATGTTTCTACTCCTTTTTTACTCTTCCAGATTTTCTCGGAC
TCCGCGCATCGCCGTACCACTTCAAAACACCCAAGCACAGCATACTAAATTTCCCCTCTTTCTTCCTCTA
GGGTGTCGTTAATTACCCGTACTAAAGGTTTGGAAAAGAAAAAAGAGACCGCCTCGTTTCTTTTTCTTCG
NNGAAAAAGGCAATAAAAATTTTTATCACGTTTCTTTTTCTTGAAAATTTTTTTTTTTNGATTTTTTTCT
CTTTCGATGACCTCCCATTGATATTTAAGTTAATAAACGGTCTTCAATTTCTCAAGTTTCAGTTTCATTT
TTCTTGTTCTATTACAACTTTTTTTACTTCTTGCTCATTAGAAAGAAAGCATAGCAATCTAATCTAAGTT
TTAATTACAAAATGTCTGATAATGGCCCACAGAACCAACGTAACGCACCTAGAATCACCTTCGGTGGTCC
ATCCGACAGCACTGGTTCAAATCAAAACGGAGAGAGATCGGGTGCCCGGAGTAAGCAAAGGCGCCCCCAA
GGTCTACCGAATAACACAGCTTCTTGGTTTACTGCTCTTACGCAACACGGTAAAGAAGACTTGAAGTTCC
CAAGAGGTCAAGGGGTTCCAATTAACACCAACTCCTCTCCAGATGATCAAATAGGTTACTATAGAAGAGC
TACTAGACGTATTAGGGGTGGGGACGGCAAAATGAAGGATTTATCTCCTAGATGGTACTTTTATTACTTG
GGTACCGGTCCAGAAGCTGGATTGCCTTACGGTGCCAATAAGGACGGTATCATTTGGGTAGCAACTGAAG
GTGCTTTAAATACCCCAAAGGACCATATCGGTACTAGAAACCCTGCTAATAACGCTGCCATTGTCTTGCA
ATTACCACAGGGGACAACGTTGCCAAAGGGTTTCTACGCCGAAGGATCCAGAGGTGGCTCGCAAGCTTCT
AGTAGATCATCCTCTCGCAGCAGAAACTCATCTCGTAACTCCACACCAGGTAGTTCGAGAGGTACCTCTC
CAGCGAGAATGGCTGGTAACGGTGGTGATGCAGCTCTGGCGTTGCTGCTACTCGACAGATTGAATCAATT
GGAATCCAAAATGTCTGGTAAGGGTCAACAACAACAGGGTCAGACTGTGACTAAGAAGTCTGCTGCTGAA
GCTTCCAAAAAGCCCCGTCAAAAGAGAACCGCCACCAAGGCCTATAATGTCACTCAAGCTTTCGGAAGAA
GAGGTCCAGAGCAAACGCAAGGTAACTTTGGAGATCAAGAATTGATCCGGCAGGGTACCGATTATAAACA
CTGGCCCCAAATTGCTCAATTCGCGCCAAGCGCCTCAGCTTTTTTCGGCATGTCAAGAATAGGTATGGAA
GTTACTCCATCTGGGACTTGGTTAACTTACACTGGTGCAATCAAGTTGGACGATAAAGACCCAAATTTTA
AAGACCAAGTTATTCTACTCAACAAGCATATAGATGCTTACAAAACCTTCCCGCCTACAGAACCCAAGAA
AGATAAAAAGAAGAAGGCTGACGAGACACAAGCATTGCCTCAGCGTCAAAAGAAACAACAAACTGTCACC
TTGTTACCAGCAGCTGATCTTGATGATTTCTCTAAGCAATTGCAACAATCCATGTCGTCCGCCGACTCTA
CTCAAGCGCTCGTGCCGAGAGGTTCTCACCATCATCACCATCATTAAACAGGCCCCTTTTCCTTTGTCGA
TATCATGTAATTAGTTATGTCACGCTTACATTCACGCCCTCCTCCCACATCCGCTCTAACCGAAAAGGAA
GGAGTTAGACAACCTGAAGTCTAGGTCCCTATTTATTTTTTTTAATAGTTATGTTAGTATTAAGAACGTT
ATTTATATTTCAAATTTTTCTTTTTTTTCTGTACAAAGCGGCCGCCGAACCACTAGTGCACTGCAGTACA
CGGTTTCCTTGAAATTTTTTTGATTCGGTAATCTCCGAACAGAAGGAAGAACGAAGGAAGGAGCACAGAC
TTAGATTGGTATATATACGCATATGTAGTGTTGAAGAAACATGAAATTGCCCAGTATTCTTAACCCAACT
GCACAGAACAAAAACGTGCAGGAAACGAAGATAAATCATGTCGAAAGCTACATATAAGGAACGTGCTGCT
ACTCATCCTAGTCCTGTTGCTGCCAAGCTATTTAATATCATGCACGAAAAGCAAACAAACTTGTGTGCTT
CATTGGATGTTCGTACCACCAAGGAATTACTGGAGTTAGTTGAAGCATTAGGTCCCAAAATTTGTTTACT
AAAAACACATGTGGATATCTTGACTGATTTTTCCATGGAGGGCACAGTTAAGCCGCTAAAGGCATTATCC
GCCAAGTACAATTTTTTACTCTTCGAGGACAGAAAATTTGCTGACATTGGTAATACAGTCAAATTGCAGT
ACTCTGCGGGTGTATACAGAATAGCAGAATGGGCAGACATTACGAATGCACACGGTGTGGTGGGCCCAGG
TATTGTTAGCGGTTTGAAGCAGGCGGCAGAAGAAGTAACAAAGGAACCTAGAGGCCTTTTGATGTTAGCA
GAATTGTCATGCAAGGGCTCCCTATCTACTGGAGAATATACTAAGGGTACTGTTGACATTGCGAAGAGCG
ACAAAGATTTTGTTATCGGCTTTATTGCTCAAAGAGACATGGGTGGAAGAGATGAAGGTTACGATTGGTT
GATTATGACACCCGGTGTGGGTTTAGATGACAAGGGAGATGCATTGGGTCAACAGTATAGAACCGTGGAT
GATGTGGTTTCTACAGGATCTGACATTATTATTGTTGGAAGAGGACTATTTGCAAAGGGAAGGGATGCTA
AGGTAGAGGGTGAACGTTACAGAAAAGCAGGCTGGGAAGCATATTTGAGAAGATGCGGCCAGCAAAACTA
AAAAACTGTATTATAAGTAAATGCATGTATACTAAACTCACAAATTAGAGCTTCAATTTAATTATATCAG
TTATTACCCGAGTAACGAAGCATCTGTGCTTCATTTTGTAGAACAAAAATGCAACGCGAGAGCGCTAATT
TTTCAAACAAAGAATCTGAGCTGCATTTTTACAGAACAGAAATGCAACGCGAAAGCGCTATTTTACCAAC
GAAGAATCTGTGCTTCATTTTTGTAAAACAAAAATGCAACGCGAGAGCGCTAATTTTTCAAACAAAGAAT
CTGAGCTGCATTTTTACAGAACAGAAATGCAACGCGAGAGCGCTATTTTACCAACAAAGAATCTATACTT
CTTTTTTGTTCTACAAAAATGCATCCCGAGAGCGCTATTTTTCTAACAAAGCATCTTAGATTACTTTTTT
TCTCCTTTGTGCGCTCTATAATGCAGTCTCTTGATAACTTTTTGCACTGTAGGTCCGTTAAGGTTAGAAG
AAGGCTACTTTGGTGTCTATTTTCTCTTCCATAAAAAAAGCCTGACTCCACTTCCCGCGTTTACTGATTA
CTAGCGAAGCTGCGGGTGCATTTTTTCAAGATAAAGGCATCCCCGATTATATTCTATACCGATGTGGATT
GCGCATACTTTGTGAACAGAAAGTGATAGCGTTGATGATTCTTCATTGGTCAGAAAATTATGAACGGTTT
CTTCTATTTTGTCTCTATATACTACGTATAGGAAATGTTTACATTTTCGTATTGTTTTCGATTCACTCTA
TGAATAGTTCTTACTACAATTTTTTTGTCTAAAGAGTAATACTAGAGATAAACATAAAAAATGTAGAGGT
CGAGTTTAGATGCAAGTTCAAGGAGCGAAAGGTGGATGGGTAGGTTATATAGGGATATAGCACAGAGATA
TATAGCAAAGAGATACTTTTGAGCAATGTTTGTGGAAGCGGTATTCGCAATATTTTAGTAGCTCGTTACA
GTCCGGTGCGTTTTTGGTTTTTTGAAAGTGCGTCATCAGAGCGCTTTTGGTTTTCAAAAGCGCTCTGAAG
TTCCTATACTTTCTAGCTAGAGAATAGGAACTTCCCGAGCGGCCGCGTGTTACAAGCTTGACTCCAGCGT
AACTGGACTGCAATCAACTCACTGGCTCACCTTCACGGGTGGGCCTTTCTTCGGTAGAAAATCAAAGGAT
CTTCTTGAGATCCTTTTTTTCTGCGCGTAATCTGCTGCTTGCAAACAAAAAAACCACCGCTACCAGCGGT
GGTTTGTTTGCCGGATCAAGAGCTACCAACTCTTTTTCCGAGGTAACTGGCTTCAGCAGAGCGCAGATAC
CAAATACTGTTCTTCTAGTGTAGCCGTAGTTAGGCCACCACTTCAAGAACTCTGTAGCACCGCCTACATA
CCTCGCTCTGCTAATCCTGTTACCAGTGGCTGCTGCCAGTGGCGATAAGTCGTGTCTTACCGGGTTGGAC
TCAAGACGATAGTTACCGGATAAGGCGCAGCGGTCGGGCTGAACGGGGGGTTCGTGCACACAGCCCAGCT
TGGAGCGAACGACCTACACCGAACTGAGATACCTACAGCGTGAGCTATGAGAAAGCGCCACGCTTCCCGA
AGGGAGAAAGGCGGACAGGTATCCGGTAAGCGGCAGGGTCGGAACAGGAGAGCGCACGAGGGAGCTTCCA
GGGGTAAACGCCTGGTATCTTTATAGTCCTGTCGGGTTTCGCCACCTCTGACTTGAGCATCGATTTTTGT
GATGCTCGTCAGGGGGGCGGAGCCTATGGAAAAACGCCAGCAACGCAGAAAGGCCCACCCGAAGGTGAGC
CAGGTGATTACATTTGGGCCCTCATCAGAGGTTTTCACCGTCATCACCGAAACGCGCGAGGCAGCTGCGG
TAAAGCTCATCAGCGTGGTCGTGAAGCGATTCACAGATGTCTGCCTGTTCATCCGCGTCCAGCTCGTTGA
GTTTCTCCAGAAGCGTTAATGTCTGGCTTCTGATAAAGCGGGCCATGTTAAGGGCGGTTTTTTCCTGTTT
GGTCACTTACCAATGCTTAATCAGTGAGGCACCTATCTCAGCGATCTGTCTATTTCGTTCATCCATAGTT
GCCTGACTCCCCGTCGTGTAGATAACTACGATGCGGGAGGGCTTACCATCTGGCCCCAGTGCTGCAATGA
TACCGCGAGACCCACGCTCACCGGCTCCAGATTTATCAGCAATAAACCAGCCAGCCGGGAGGGCCGAGCG
CAGAAGTGATCCTGCAACTTTATCCGCCTCCATCCAGTCTATTAATTGTTGCCGGGAAGCTAGAGTAAGT
AGTTCGCCAGTTAATAGTTTGCGCAACGTTGTTGCCATTGCTACAGGCATCGTGGTGTCACGCTCGTCGT
TTGGTATGGCTTCATTCAGCTCCGGTTCCCAACGATCAAGGCGAGTTACATGATCCCCCATGTTGTGCAA
AAAAGCGGTTAGCTCCTTCGGTCCTCCGATCGTTGCCAGAAGTAAGTTGGCCGCAGTGTTATCACTCATG
GTTATGGCAGCACTGCATAATTCTCTTACTGTCATGCCATCCGTGAGATGCTTTTCTGTGACTGGTGAGT
ACTCAACCAAGTCATTCTGAGAATAGTGTATGCGGCGACCGAGTTGCTCTTGCCCGGCGTCAATACGGGA
TAATACCGCGCCACATAGCAGAACTTTAAAAGTGCTCATCATTGGAAAACGTTCTTCGGGGCGTAAACTC
TCAAGGATCTTACCGCTGTTGAGATCCAGTTCGATGTAACCCACTCGTGCACCCAACTGATCTTCAGCAT
CTTTTACTTTCACCAGCGTTTCTGGGTGAGCAAAAACAGGAAGGCAAAATGCCGCAAAAAAGGGAATAAG
GGCGACACGGAAATGTTGAATACTCATTTTAGCTTCCTTAGCTCCTGAAAATCTCGATANNNNNNNNNNN
NCGCCCGGTAGTGATCTTATTTCATTATGGTGAAAGTTGGAACCTCTTACGTGCCGATCAAGTCAAAAGC
CTCCGGTCGGAGGCTTTTGACTTTCTGCTATGGAGGTCAGGTATGATTTAAATGGTCAGTTAGA
Features (pLannotate 1.2.2; 13 found; start..end, strand, type, name):
     10..418     +  promoter       TEF1 promoter: S. cerevisiae TEF1; promoter for EF-1α
    432..1688    +  CDS            N: NCAP_SARS2 - Experimental evidence at protein level: Swiss-Prot protein existence level 1. Packages the positive strand viral genome RNA into a helical ribonucleocapsid (RNP) and plays a fundamental role during virion assembly through its interactions with the viral genome and membrane protein M. Plays an important role in enhancing the efficiency of subgenomic viral RNA transcription as well as viral replication (By similarity). May modulate transforming growth factor-beta signaling by binding host smad3 (By similarity). From Severe acute respiratory syndrome coronavirus 2 (2019-nCoV) (SARS-C
   1753..1925    +  terminator     CYC1 terminator (fragment): S. cerevisiae CYC1; transcription terminator for CYC1
   1961..2137    +  promoter       URA3 promoter (fragment): S. cerevisiae URA3
   2138..2941    +  CDS            URA3: orotidine-5'-phosphate decarboxylase, required for uracil biosynthesis; S. cerevisiae URA3; yeast auxotrophic marker, counterselectable with 5-fluoroorotic acid (5-FOA)
   3024..4006    -  rep_origin     2μ ori: yeast 2μ plasmid origin of replication
   4084..4113    +  terminator     T3Te terminator: phage T3 early transcription terminator
   4135..4722    +  rep_origin     ori: high-copy-number ColE1/pMB1/pBR322/pUC origin of replication
   4734..4761    -  terminator     T7Te terminator: phage T7 early transcription terminator
   4785..4976    -  CDS            rop: Rop protein, which maintains plasmids at low copy number; rop
   4977..5837    -  CDS            AmpR: β-lactamase; bla; confers resistance to ampicillin, carbenicillin, and related antibiotics
   5882..5940    -  promoter       cat promoter (fragment): promoter of the E. coli cat gene encoding chloramphenicol acetyltransferase
   5941..5972    -  terminator     tonB terminator: bidirectional E. coli tonB-P14 transcription terminator
