[The description below was written by a language model from this plasmid's Addgene catalogue record and pLannotate feature annotations shown in this document.]
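Description:
pGBW-m4046217 is an episomal yeast expression plasmid, also able to replicate in E. coli, that produces the SARS-CoV-2 nucleocapsid (N) protein in Saccharomyces cerevisiae. In yeast it is maintained by the 2μ origin of replication, which supports multicopy propagation, and selected through the URA3 auxotrophic marker, which complements uracil auxotrophy and can be counterselected with 5-FOA. In bacteria it replicates from a ColE1/pUC-type origin and is selected with ampicillin through β-lactamase, which the annotation places downstream of a cat promoter. A rop coding sequence is annotated next to AmpR, although the catalogue lists the plasmid as high copy. Short phage T3Te and T7Te terminators and a tonB terminator flank the bacterial modules, presumably insulating them from transcriptional read-through.

The payload is a synthetic N open reading frame recoded for S. cerevisiae codon usage (described as "recode 1") and based on the NCBI reference protein for the viral nucleocapsid. It is driven by the strong constitutive TEF1 promoter and followed by a CYC1 terminator fragment. According to the catalogue, the backbone supplies a C-terminal thrombin-cleavable 6xHis tag. This tag is not separately annotated in the feature tables, though a short unannotated gap lies between the N coding sequence and the terminator. Such a tag would allow affinity purification followed by tag removal.

Two full-length sequence records are available, one from the depositor and one from NGS. They differ by a single nucleotide in length and share the same feature layout, apart from the cat promoter being called as a fragment in the NGS record. The depositor notes that NGS coverage may be incomplete. The plasmid is suited to producing recombinant N protein in yeast; the record does not state any more specific application.
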