Addgene plasmid #149071: pGBW-m4046217
Purpose: Yeast Expression plasmid for SARS-CoV-2 N (nucleocapsid)
Depositing lab: Ginkgo Bioworks & Benjie Chen. Depositing organization: Ginkgo Bioworks.
Backbone
  Vector backbone: AmpR; 2u URA3
  Backbone size w/o insert (bp): 4078
  Vector type: Yeast Expression
  Selectable markers: URA3
Growth in bacteria
  Bacterial resistance: Ampicillin, 100 μg/mL
  Growth temperature: 37°C
  Growth strain: DH5alpha
  Copy number: High Copy
Gene/Insert
  Gene/Insert name: SARS-CoV-2 N (nucleocapsid) (alt names: nucleocapsid phosphoprotein; N protein)
  Species: S. cerevisiae (budding yeast); Severe acute respiratory syndrome coronavirus 2
  Insert size (bp): 1253
  Mutation: Saccharomyces cerevisiae recode 1
  Entrez Gene: N (a.k.a. GU280_gp10)
  Promoter: pTEF1
  Tag / fusion protein: Cleavable thrombin;6xHIS (C terminal on backbone)
  Cloning method: Unknown
Resource information
  A portion of this plasmid was derived from a plasmid made by: GinkgoBioworks
Depositor comments: NCBI Reference Sequence: YP_009724397.2. Created by gene synthesis with Not1 site. NGS used for QC was performed by Ginkgo and may not fully cover the entire plasmid.
How to cite: pGBW-m4046217 was a gift from Ginkgo Bioworks & Benjie Chen (Addgene plasmid # 149071 ; http://n2t.net/addgene:149071 ; RRID:Addgene_149071)
